Addgene plasmid #37321: p18sheLL
Depositing lab: John Schiller. Depositing organization: National Cancer Institute (NCI). Publication: Genital transmission of HPV in a mouse model is potentiated by nonoxynol-9 and inhibited by carrageenan. Roberts JN, Buck CB, Thompson CD, Kines R, Bernardo M, Choyke PL, Lowy DR, Schiller JT. Nat Med. 2007 Jul;13(7):857-61. Epub 2007 Jul 1. 10.1038/nm1598 PubMed 17603495.
Backbone
  Vector backbone: custom
  Vector type: Mammalian Expression
Growth in bacteria
  Bacterial resistance: Ampicillin, 100 μg/mL
  Growth temperature: 37°C
  Growth strain: DH5alpha
  Copy number: Unknown
Gene/Insert
  Gene/Insert name: HPV18L1+L2 (alt name: p18LLw)
  Species: H. sapiens (human)
  Promoter: CMV
  Cloning method: Unknown
  Sequencing primers: 5′ NA; 3′ NA
Terms and licenses: Academic/Nonprofit Terms; Industry Terms: Not Available to Industry
How to cite: p18sheLL was a gift from John Schiller (Addgene plasmid # 37321 ; http://n2t.net/addgene:37321 ; RRID:Addgene_37321)
