[The description below was written by a language model from this plasmid's Addgene catalogue record and pLannotate feature annotations shown in this document.]
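Description:
p18sheLL is a mammalian expression plasmid of about 10.7 kb, built on a custom backbone, that co-expresses the two capsid proteins of human papillomavirus type 18. It is propagated in E. coli through a high-copy ColE1/pUC-type origin with ampicillin selection (AmpR, β-lactamase). It also carries an f1 phage origin and remnants of lac regulatory sequence left over from its cloning-vector ancestry. The catalogue lists the insert species as human, but the coding sequences match the viral L1 and L2 proteins.

The payload is a single bicistronic cassette driven by the CMV immediate-early enhancer and promoter. Short tet operator-like fragments are annotated between the promoter and the first open reading frame, which suggests a tetracycline-repressible CMV/TO-type promoter, although the record does not state this. The major capsid protein L1 comes first, followed by a picornavirus-type IRES that allows cap-independent translation of the minor capsid protein L2 from the same transcript. A WPRE and a bGH polyadenylation signal follow to enhance transcript processing and expression.

Downstream lie SV40 promoter fragments, partial bleomycin/Zeocin resistance sequences and an SV40 poly(A) signal. The interrupted annotations, together with an intervening stretch that has only a weak LINE-1-like hit, suggest that this mammalian selection cassette is disrupted and contains additional DNA. The record does not explain this region.

The two feature tables describe essentially the same plasmid in opposite orientations, with minor length and promoter-annotation differences. Co-expressed L1 and L2 can self-assemble into capsids, and the associated publication on genital HPV transmission in mice is consistent with use in producing HPV18 capsids or pseudovirions in transfected mammalian cells.
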