Features (pLannotate 1.2.2; 28 found; start..end, strand, type, name):
     92..113     +  protein_bind   CAP binding site: CAP binding activates transcription in the presence of cAMP. E. coli catabolite activator protein
    128..158     +  promoter       lac promoter: promoter for the E. coli lac operon
    162..184     +  protein_bind   lac operator (fragment): The lac repressor binds to the lac operator to inhibit transcription in E. coli. This inhibition can be relieved by adding lactose or isopropyl-β-D-thiogalactopyranoside (IPTG). lac repressor encoded by lacI
    255..376     -  polyA_signal   SV40 poly(A) signal: SV40 polyadenylation signal
    371..496     -  CDS            ble (fragment): BLE_KLEPN - Experimental evidence at protein level: Swiss-Prot protein existence level 1. Binding protein with a strong affinity to the bleomycin family of antibiotics. Binds to CL990; an antimitotic-antibiotic compound. From Klebsiella pneumoniae.
    506..876     -  CDS            BleoR (fragment): antibiotic-binding protein; Sh ble from Streptoalloteichus hindustanus; confers resistance to bleomycin, phleomycin, and Zeocin™
   2302..2757    -  CDS            LIN1_NYCCO (fragment): Protein predicted: Swiss-Prot protein existence level 4. From Nycticebus coucang (Slow loris).
   2755..2828    -  promoter       SV40 promoter (fragment): SV40 enhancer and early promoter
   2833..3261    -  rep_origin     f1 ori (sequence partly withheld): f1 bacteriophage origin of replication; arrow indicates direction of (+) strand synthesis
   3282..3303    -  promoter       SV40 promoter (fragment): SV40 enhancer and early promoter
   3307..3531    -  polyA_signal   bGH poly(A) signal: bovine growth hormone polyadenylation signal
   3574..4162    -  misc_feature   WPRE: woodchuck hepatitis virus posttranscriptional regulatory element
   4162..4203    -  misc_feature   MCS (fragment): pBluescript multiple cloning site
   4207..5592    -  CDS            L2: VL2_HPV18 - Protein inferred from homology: Swiss-Prot protein existence level 3. Minor protein of the capsid that localizes along the inner surface of the virion, within the central cavities beneath the L1 pentamers. Plays a role in capsid stabilization through interaction with the major capsid protein L1. Once the virion enters the host cell, L2 escorts the genomic DNA into the nucleus by promoting escape from the endosomal compartments and traffic through the host Golgi network. Mechanistically, the C-terminus of L2 possesses a cell-penetrating peptide that protudes from the host endosome,
   5586..5838    -  ncRNA          IRES Picorna: Accession: RF00229 - Picornavirus internal ribosome entry site (IRES)
   6136..6226    -  ncRNA          Entero 5 CRE: Accession: RF00386 - Enterovirus 5' cloverleaf cis-acting replication element
   6246..6283    -  misc_feature   MCS (fragment): pBluescript multiple cloning site
   6288..7808    -  CDS            L1 (fragment): VL1_HPV18 - Experimental evidence at protein level: Swiss-Prot protein existence level 1. Forms an icosahedral capsid with a T=7 symmetry and a 50 nm diameter. The capsid is composed of 72 pentamers linked to each other by disulfide bonds and associated with L2 proteins. Binds to heparan sulfate proteoglycans on cell surface of basal layer keratinocytes to provide initial virion attachment. This binding mediates a conformational change in the virus capsid that facilitates efficient infection. The virion enters the host cell via endocytosis. During virus trafficking, L1 protein dissociates from
   7875..7908    -  promoter       TRE3GV promoter (fragment): 3rd-generation Tet-responsive promoter that can be activated by binding of Tet-On® 3G, optimized for retroviral and lentiviral vectors
   7916..7935    -  promoter       PLtetO-1 promoter (fragment): modified phage lambda PL promoter with tet operator sites (Lutz and Bujard, 1997)
   7937..7956    -  promoter       PLtetO-1 promoter (fragment): modified phage lambda PL promoter with tet operator sites (Lutz and Bujard, 1997)
   7958..8161    -  promoter       CMV promoter: human cytomegalovirus (CMV) immediate early promoter
   8162..8541    -  enhancer       CMV enhancer: human cytomegalovirus immediate early enhancer
   8696..8748    +  misc_feature   bom (fragment): basis of mobility region from pBR322
   8807..8911    +  promoter       AmpR promoter: bla
   8912..9772    +  CDS            AmpR: β-lactamase; bla; confers resistance to ampicillin, carbenicillin, and related antibiotics
   9943..10531   +  rep_origin     ori: high-copy-number ColE1/pMB1/pBR322/pUC origin of replication
  10714..79      +  CDS            lacI (fragment) (across the origin): lac repressor; lacI; The lac repressor binds to the lac operator to inhibit transcription in E. coli. This inhibition can be relieved by adding lactose or isopropyl-β-D-thiogalactopyranoside (IPTG).
>Addgene plasmid #37321 | p18sheLL | addgene full sequence | sequence record 461251 | Addgene NGS Result
AACCGCCTCTCCCCGCGCGTTGGCCGATTCATTAATGCAGCTGGCACGACAGGTTTCCCGACTGGAAAGC
GGGCAGTGAGCGCAACGCAATTAATGTGAGTTAGCTCACTCATTAGGCACCCCAGGCTTTACACTTTATG
CTTCCGGCTCGTATGTTGTGTGGAATTGTGAGCGGATAACAATTTCACACAGGAAACAGCTATGACCATG
ATTACGCCAAGCTCTAGCTAGAGGTCGACGGTATACAGACATGATAAGATACATTGATGAGTTTGGACAA
ACCACAACTAGAATGCAGTGAAAAAAATGCTTTATTTGTGAAATTTGTGATGCTATTGCTTTATTTGTAA
CCATTATAAGCTGCAATAAACAAGTTGGGGTGGGCGAAGAACTCCAGCATGAGATCCCCGCGCTGGAGGA
TCATCCAGCCGGCGTCCCGGAAAACGATTCCGAAGCCCAACCTTTCATAGAAGGCGGCGGTGGAATCGAA
ATCTCGTAGCACGTGTCAGTCCTGCTCCTCGGCCACGAAGTGCACGCAGTTGCCGGCCGGGTCGCGCAGG
GCGAACTCCCGCCCCCACGGCTGCTCGCCGATCTCGGTCATGGCCGGCCCGGAGGCGTCCCGGAAGTTCG
TGGACACGACCTCCGACCACTCGGCGTACAGCTCGTCCAGGCCGCGCACCCACACCCAGGCCAGGGTGTT
GTCCGGCACCACCTGGTCCTGGACCGCGCTGATGAACAGGGTCACGTCGTCCCGGACCACACCGGCGAAG
TCGTCCTCCACGAAGTCCCGGGAGAACCCGAGCCGGTCGGTCCAGAACTCGACCGCTCCGGCGACGTCGC
GCGCGGTGAGCACCGGAACGGCACTGGTCAACTTGGTACTTTCTTTCCACATAAATTTGTAGTCAATATG
TTCACCCCAAAAAAGCTGTTTGTTAACTTGCCAACCTCATTCTAAAATGTATATAGAAGCCCAAAAGACA
ATAACAAAAATATTCTTGTAGAACAAAATGGGAAAGAATGTTCCACTAAATATCAAGATTTAGAGCAAAG
CATGAGATGTGTGGGGATAGACAGTGAGGCTGATAAAATAGAGTAGAGCTCAGAAACAGACCCATTGATA
TATGTAAGTGACCTATGAAAAAAATATGGCATTTTACAATGGGAAAATGATGATCTTTTTCTTTTTTAGA
AAAACAGGGAAATATATTTATATGTAAAAAATAAAAGGGAACCCATATGTCATACCATACACACAAAAAA
ATTCCAGTGAATTATAAGTCTAAATGGAGAAGGCAAAACTTTAAATCTTTTAGAAAATAATATAGAAGCA
TGCCATCATGACTTCAGTGTAGAGAAAAATTTCTTATGACTCAAAGTCCTAACCACAAAGAAAAGATTGT
TAATTAGATTGCATGAATATTAAGACTTATTTTTAAAATTAAAAAACCATTAAGAAAAGTCAGGCCATAG
AATGACAGAAAATATTTGCAACACCCCAGTAAAGAGAATTGTAATATGCAGATTATAAAAAGAAGTCTTA
CAAATCAGTAAAAAATAAAACTAGACAAAAATTTGAACAGATGAAAGAGAAACTCTAAATAATCATTACA
CATGAGAAACTCAATCTCAGAAATCAGAGAACTATCATTGCATATACACTAAATTAGAGAAATATTAAAA
GGCTAAGTAACATCTGTGGCAATATTGATGGTATATAACCTTGATATGATGTGATGAGAACAGTACTTTA
CCCCATGGGCTTCCTCCCCAAACCCTTACCCCAGTATAAATCATGACAAATATACTTTAAAAACCATTAC
CCTATATCTAACCAGTACTCCTCAAAACTGTCAAGGTCATCAAAAATAAGAAAAGTCTGAGGAACTGTCA
AAACTAAGAGGAACCCAAGGAGACATGAGAATTATATGTAATGTGGCATTCTGAATGAGATCCCAGAACA
GAAAAAGAACAGTAGCTAAAAAACTAATGAAATATAAATAAAGTTTGAACTTTAGTTTTTTTTTAAAAAA
GAGTAGCATTAACACGGCAAAGCCATTTTCATATTTTTCTTGAACATTAAGTACAAGTCTATAATTAAAA
ATTTTTTAAATGTAGTCTGGAACATTGCCAGAAACAGAAGTACAGCAGCTATCTGTGCTGTCGCCTAACT
ATCCATAGCTGATTGGTCTAAAATGAGATACATCAACGCTCCTCCATGTTTTTTGTTTTCTTTTTAAATG
AAAAACTTTATTTTTTAAGAGGAGTTTCAGGTTCATAGCAAAATTGAGAGGAAGGTACATTCAAGCTGAG
GAAGTTTTCCTCTATTCCTAGTTTACTGAGAGATTGCATCATGAATGGGTGTTAAATTTTGTCAAATGCT
TTTTCTGTGTCTATCAATATGACCATGTGATTTTCTTCTTTAACCTGTTGATGGGACAAATTACGTTAAT
TGATTTTCAAACGTTGAACCACCCTTACATATCTGGAATAAATTCTACTTGGTTGTGGTGTATATTTTTT
GATACATTCTTGGATTCTTTTTGCTAATATTTTGTTGAAAATGTTTGTATCTTTGTTCATGAGAGATATT
GGTCTGTTGTTTTCTTTTCTTGTAATGTCATTTTCTAGTTCCGGTATTAAGGTAATGCTGGCCTAGTTGA
ATGATTTAGGAAGTATTCCCTCTGCTTCTGTCTTCTGAAAGAGATTGTAGAAAGTTGATACAATTTTTTT
TTCTTTAAATATTTGATAGAATTCTGCATGCTTTGCATACTTCTGCCTGCTGGGGAGCCTGGGGACTTTC
CACACCCTAACTGACACACATTCCACAGAATTAATTCGCGTTAAATTTTTGTTAAATCAGCTCATTTTTT
AACCAATAGGCCGAAATCGGCAAAATCCCTTATAAATCAAAAGAATAGACCGAGATAGGGT
[37 nt withheld, positions 2932-2968]
AAAGAACGTGGACTCCAACGTCAAAGG
[49 nt withheld, positions 2996-3044]
T
[91 nt withheld, positions 3046-3136]
G
[124 nt withheld, positions 3138-3261]
GGGGATACCCCCTAGAGCCCCAGCTGGTTCTTTCCGCCTCAGAAGCCATAGAGCCCACCGCATCCCCAGC
ATGCCTGCTATTGTCTTCCCAATCCTCCCCCTTGCTGTCCTGCCCCACCCCACCCCCCAGAATAGAATGA
CACCTACTCAGACAATGCGATGCAATTTCCTCATTTTATTAGGAAAGGACAGTGGGAGTGGCACCTTCCA
GGGTCAAGGAAGGCACGGGGGAGGGGCAAACAACAGATGGCTGGCAACTAGAAGGCACAGTCGAGGCTGA
TCAGCGGGTTTAAACGGGCCGACGGTATCGATGCGGGGAGGCGGCCCAAAGGGAGATCCGACTCGTCTGA
GGGCGAAGGCGAAGACGCGGAAGAGGCCGCAGAGCCGGCAGCAGGCCGCGGGAAGGAAGGTCCGCTGGAT
TGAGGGCCGAAGGGACGTAGCAGAAGGACGTCCCGCGCAGAATCCAGGTGGCAACACAGGCGAGCAGCCA
AGGAAAGGACGATGATTTCCCCGACAACACCACGGAATTGTCAGTGCCCAACAGCCGAGCCCCTGTCCAG
CAGCGGGCAAGGCAGGCGGCGATGAGTTCCGCCGTGGCAATAGGGAGGGGGAAAGCGAAAGTCCCGGAAA
GGAGCTGACAGGTGGTGGCAATGCCCCAACCAGTGGGGGTTGCGTCAGCAAACACAGTGCACACCACGCC
ACGTTGCCTGACAACGGGCCACAACTCCTCATAAAGAGACAGCAACCAGGATTTATACAAGGAGGAGAAA
ATGAAAGCCATACGGGAAGCAATAGCATGATACAAAGGCATTAAAGCAGCGTATCCACATAGCGTAAAAG
GAGCAACATAGTTAAGAATACCAGTCAATCTTTCACAAATTTTGTAATCCAGAGGTTGATTATCGATAAG
CTTGATATCGAATTCCTGCAGCCCGGGGGATCTCAAGCGGCGACGAACCCGTCGGCGAAGAAGTATGGCA
CCCTCTTCCTCTTCTTGGGGATGAAGTAGTACAGGGGCCAGAGGTAGTAGTGGGTGCCGTGGATGCCGAT
GTATTGGGTGCTAGCGGGAGCGGTTGGGCTCACGATTGGCCACACGCTTGTGGTGCTGGGCAGGGTGATG
TCGGGGCCGGTATACACGGGGACGTCCCAGCTACTTGTCAGGGGCACGGTCACGTTGGAGTAACTGCTAG
CGCTGCTGATGGTTGGGCTGTACTTGAAGAAGGCGAAGCTTGTGGTGCTCCTGCTGGGCACGGGGACGGC
GGGATCCATATCGTCGGCGTAGATGTCGAAGAGATCGTTATCTTCGGTAGCGCTCACGAGGGGTTGGAGC
TCGATGTACTCGGGGCTGGGGGCGATGGGGGAGATGTCGTGATAGAAATGCACGCGGGCGCCGATCTGGG
TGCCAGACCTTGTGAACATGGTGGCTCTCTGGCCCAGCCGGGAGAACCTCACGGTGCCCCTGCGGCTGGT
CAGGGCGGGGCGGTGCAACCTAATGATGTCCATGAAGTCGCTGTCGGGCACGTCGGACCTGGGGTCGAAG
GTCAGGGTGGTATCGACGGGTTCGAAAGCGGGGTTATCGTAGGTGATCAGGCTGCTGGGCCTGGTCAGGA
ATTCGGGATTGGCGACGCTGACTTGCTGATAAGCGCGGGAATACAACCTTGGGCCGGCCACCCTTCTGAC
GGTGGGGAGGGGTGTGGAGGAGATTGGCTCTTCGCCGGTGCCGCTGCTGGCGAAGGTCTGCAGGGGGATC
TCTTCGTAGCCGTGGGTGCCGCTGGTGGGTGTGCCCACGAACACGTTGCCGGCGACTTCGCCGGTCTGGG
GCACCTCGATGATGCTGGGGTCGCTGAAGGCGGGGTTTGTGAAGTTTGTGGTACTGATGCTGACGCTTGT
GCTGCTGGGGGTAATGTCGAGCACGGCGGGGGTGGTGGTGCCGGCGCTGGTGATGTCGAAGCCGCTGGTC
CCGGTGAAGGTGGGGCGGGGGGCGCCGCTGGTCACGACGGAGCTATCTTCGATCAGGGTCACGATGCTGG
GATCGGTAGGCCCGACGGGCTCGATCACGACGGGAGGCCTGGTGGGGCCCACGTCGACGACGGTGTTGCT
CCTGCCCCCGAGGGGGATATAGCCGGTCCTGCCGCCGGTGCCGGACCCGGTGCCGATCCCCAAGCCGCCG
AGGAAGATGCCCAAAGAGCTCCACTGGAGGATCTTGTCGGCCAGGGTTGTCCCTTCGACTTTGGGCACCA
CGTCGGGGGGGCAGGTGCCGCTCTGCTTGCAGGTCTTGTACAGATCGGTCACGCTGGCTCTCTTCCTCCT
GGCAGCCCTATGGCTGACCATGCGGCCGCAATCCAATTCGCTTTATGATAACAATCTGTGATTGTCACCA
TAAGCAGCCACAATAAAATAAAAGGAAACACGGACACCCAAAGTAGTCGGTTCCGCCACGGACTTGCGCG
TTACGACAGGCCAATCACTGGTTTGTGACCACCTGCTCCGAGGTTGGGATTAGCCGCATTCAGGGGCCGG
AGGATTCTTATGTAGCTCAATAGGCTCTTCACACCTTGTTCACAACTAGCGTCCCATGGCGTTAGCCATA
GGTAGGCCGCCAACGCAGCCTGGACCACCGTCACCGGTGAGGGATGTCCAGACTCATCAGCCTAAGCTAC
ACTCTGGGGTTGAGTGCTGAGCGCAACGCATCGAAGATTCCGAGGTGGTACTGGGCTTCTCGAAGTACAT
AAGCGGATAACGGATCCGTCGCTTTCAACCACGCAAGCAGTCTATACGACATCACCGGGGAAACAGAAGT
GCTTGTTCGTGGTGGTACTGGTTTGTACCCCCTTCTATTGAACTTGGTTTTGTGCGTCTAAGTTACGGGA
AGGGAGTATAAAACAGGCGTACAAGGGTACCGCAATACCGGAGTACTAGCCGCCACGTGGGCCTCTGGGG
TGGGTACAACCCCAGAGCTGTTTTAAGCTTCTGCAGGTCGACCCATCGAATTCCTGCAGCCCGGGGGATC
CACTAGTTCTAGCTCATTTGCGTGCCCTCACTCTGACCCTTTTTGCGGGCTTGCTGCTGGTGGTTGCGCT
GGGGGCGCTCCTCTTCCTGGGCCCGATTGTTGGTTTTCTCCTGAGGCCGGCTTGCACGAGGAACTTCCTG
CCCAATGGGTACTGGTCCAGATCCAGGCTGAATTTCTCTTTCAGGTCGACGTTCCAGAATTTCAGTTTGT
CGTATGGGTCTTTGTTCTCGGCGGGGGCGGCGTCTTTCTGGCATGTGATGGCCACGCTCTGCACGAATCT
GTAGGTGTCGACGAGGGAGGTGGTAGGGGGTGGTGGCACGCCGAAATTCCAGTCTTCCAGGATGGAGGAG
TTCATGGAGTGGATGTAGCTCATCACGTCGGCGGTGAGGGTGATGGTGCAGAGTTGGAAGATGAATTGGA
GGTCGTACTCTTCCACGTGCCGAGAGTATTGTTTGAACTTTGTGGCGTCGTACTGGCCGGGCACGGGGCT
TTGGGTGCTGGCGCAGATGGTCAGGTTTGTGGACCTGGTTGTGTCCACGACGGTCACGAACAGCTGGTTG
TGCCAACACACCCCGTTATTGTGGCCTTGGGCTTTGTGGAGCCAGTAGGGCTTGTTGAAGAGTTGGCTAT
CGCTTGTGACGATGCTCCCGGAGGGGCTTGGGCTGTAGACGCAGGACCCGGGGCTGGCCCTCATTCCGGT
CCCCTTGATGTACAGGCTCTGGGGGACTGTATCTCCCATTGTGCCGGCCCGGTTCCAGAAGTGGCGGGCG
AACAATTGTTCCCTTCTGAGACAGAAGAACATGCTGTCGCCGTAGGGGTCGGCGCTCATCTGGAGGTAGT
CGGGGTACTTGCAGATGCTTTGGCAGATGTCGAGGGGCACTTCGCACTTGGTGTCCTGGAGGGTGGAGAA
ATCCATAGCGCCGTAGCCGGTGTCCACCATGTCGCCGTCCTCGAGCACGGTATTCTTCAACTCCAGGGGT
GGACAGTCCCCTTGGCTCAGGGGCCTGCTCTTGCAGGCGGTCCCCTTGGCCCAATGCTCGCCGATGGCGG
GTGCGCATCCCAGGATGCACAGTTGGGTTTGTTTGTAGTCCACGCTGACGTTATCGCGCACATCTTCGGA
GACGTTGCTGGTTGCTGCGTGGCTGGACTCGGTATCGTCCAGCTTGTTGTAGAAGGGGTGGCCGGACAAC
CCCACGCCCAGGGGTTGGCCCCTCCCGATCTCGACGCCGGCGCAAGCCCAGACCAGCCTCTGGGTCTCGG
GGTTGTAGATGGAGGTGTCGGGCAGGCCGAACTTGTTGGGATCGGGCAGTTGGACGCGGAACACCCGGTA
CTGATAGGCGCTGACTTTGGGGATGTCTTGTTTGTTTCCGCCGCCGGCGGGCACGCGGAAGTAGGGGTTG
CCCACGGTCAGCAGCCGGCTGGACCCGGCGTGGTAGAAGATTGAGGTTCTGGTGACGTAGTCGTCTGTGT
TCACCACCCGGGCGACGCTGGGTGGGGGCAAGTACACTGTGTTATCGGATGGTCTCCAGAGGGCCATGGT
GGCGACCGGAGGCTGGATCGGTCCCGGTGTCTTCTATGGAGGTCAAAACAGCGTGGATGGCGTCTCCAGG
CGATCTGACGGTTCACTAAACGAGCTCGTCGACGATCTCTATCACTGATAGGGAGATCTCTATCACTGAT
AGGGAGAGCTCTGCTTATATAGACCTCCCACCGTACACGCCTACCGCCCATTTGCGTCAATGGGGCGGAG
TTGTTACGACATTTTGGAAAGTCCCGTTGATTTTGGTGCCAAAACAAACTCCCATTGACGTCAATGGGGT
GGAGACTTGGAAATCCCCGTGAGTCAAACCGCTATCCACGCCCATTGATGTACTGCCAAAACCGCATCAC
CATGGTAATAGCGATGACTAATACGTAGATGTACTGCCAAGTAGGAAAGTCCCATAAGGTCATGTACTGG
GCATAATGCCAGGCGGGCCATTTACCGTCATTGACGTCAATAGGGGGCGTACTTGGCATATGATACACTT
GATGTACTGCCAAGTGGGCAGTTTACCGTAAATACTCCACCCATTGACGTCAATGGAAAGTCCCTATTGG
CGTTACTATGGGAACATACGTCATTATTGACGTCAATGGGCGGGGGTCGTTGGGCGGTCAGCCAGGCGGG
CCATTTACCGTAAGTTATGTAACGCGGAACTCCATATATGGGCTATGAACTAATGACCCCGTAATTGATT
ACTATTAATAACTAGTCAATAATCAATGTCAACGCGTATATCTGGCCCGTACATCGCGAAGCAGCGCAAA
ACGCCTAACCCTAAGCAGATTCTTCATGCAATTGTCGGTCAAGCCTTGCCTTGTTGTAGCTTAAATTTTG
CTCGCGCACTACTCAGCGACCTCCAACACACAAGCAGGGAGCAGATACTGGCTTAACTATGCGGCATCAG
AGCAGATTGTACTGAGAGTGCACCATAGGGGATCGGGAGATCTCCCGATCCGTCGACGTCAGGTGGCACT
TTTCGGGGAAATGTGCGCGGAACCCCTATTTGTTTATTTTTCTAAATACATTCAAATATGTATCCGCTCA
TGAGACAATAACCCTGATAAATGCTTCAATAATATTGAAAAAGGAAGAGTATGAGTATTCAACATTTCCG
TGTCGCCCTTATTCCCTTTTTTGCGGCATTTTGCCTTCCTGTTTTTGCTCACCCAGAAACGCTGGTGAAA
GTAAAAGATGCTGAAGATCAGTTGGGTGCACGAGTGGGTTACATCGAACTGGATCTCAACAGCGGTAAGA
TCCTTGAGAGTTTTCGCCCCGAAGAACGTTTTCCAATGATGAGCACTTTTAAAGTTCTGCTATGTGGCGC
GGTATTATCCCGTATTGACGCCGGGCAAGAGCAACTCGGTCGCCGCATACACTATTCTCAGAATGACTTG
GTTGAGTACTCACCAGTCACAGAAAAGCATCTTACGGATGGCATGACAGTAAGAGAATTATGCAGTGCTG
CCATAACCATGAGTGATAACACTGCGGCCAACTTACTTCTGACAACGATCGGAGGACCGAAGGAGCTAAC
CGCTTTTTTGCACAACATGGGGGATCATGTAACTCGCCTTGATCGTTGGGAACCGGAGCTGAATGAAGCC
ATACCAAACGACGAGCGTGACACCACGATGCCTGTAGCAATGGCAACAACGTTGCGCAAACTATTAACTG
GCGAACTACTTACTCTAGCTTCCCGGCAACAATTAATAGACTGGATGGAGGCGGATAAAGTTGCAGGACC
ACTTCTGCGCTCGGCCCTTCCGGCTGGCTGGTTTATTGCTGATAAATCTGGAGCCGGTGAGCGTGGGTCT
CGCGGTATCATTGCAGCACTGGGGCCAGATGGTAAGCCCTCCCGTATCGTAGTTATCTACACGACGGGGA
GTCAGGCAACTATGGATGAACGAAATAGACAGATCGCTGAGATAGGTGCCTCACTGATTAAGCATTGGTA
ACTGTCAGACCAAGTTTACTCATATATACTTTAGATTGATTTAAAACTTCATTTTTAATTTAAAAGGATC
TAGGTGAAGATCCTTTTTGATAATCTCATGACCAAAATCCCTTAACGTGAGTTTTCGTTCCACTGAGCGT
CAGACCCCGTAGAAAAGATCAAAGGATCTTCTTGAGATCCTTTTTTTCTGCGCGTAATCTGCTGCTTGCA
AACAAAAAAACCACCGCTACCAGCGGTGGTTTGTTTGCCGGATCAAGAGCTACCAACTCTTTTTCCGAAG
GTAACTGGCTTCAGCAGAGCGCAGATACCAAATACTGTTCTTCTAGTGTAGCCGTAGTTAGGCCACCACT
TCAAGAACTCTGTAGCACCGCCTACATACCTCGCTCTGCTAATCCTGTTACCAGTGGCTGCTGCCAGTGG
CGATAAGTCGTGTCTTACCGGGTTGGACTCAAGACGATAGTTACCGGATAAGGCGCAGCGGTCGGGCTGA
ACGGGGGGTTCGTGCACACAGCCCAGCTTGGAGCGAACGACCTACACCGAACTGAGATACCTACAGCGTG
AGCTATGAGAAAGCGCCACGCTTCCCGAAGGGAGAAAGGCGGACAGGTATCCGGTAAGCGGCAGGGTCGG
AACAGGAGAGCGCACGAGGGAGCTTCCAGGGGGAAACGCCTGGTATCTTTATAGTCCTGTCGGGTTTCGC
CACCTCTGACTTGAGCGTCGATTTTTGTGATGCTCGTCAGGGGGGCGGAGCCTATGGAAAAACGCCAGCA
ACGCGGCCTTTTTACGGTTCCTGGCCTTTTGCTGGCCTTTTGCTCACATGTTCTTTCCTGCGTTATCCCC
TGATTCTGTGGATAACCGTATTACCGCCTTTGAGTGAGCTGATACCGCTCGCCGCAGCCGAACGACCGAG
CGCAGCGAGTCAGTGAGCGAGGAAGCGGAAGAGCGCCCAATACGCA
