Features (pLannotate 1.2.2; 29 found; start..end, strand, type, name):
     13..1533    +  CDS            L1 (fragment): VL1_HPV18 - Experimental evidence at protein level: Swiss-Prot protein existence level 1. Forms an icosahedral capsid with a T=7 symmetry and a 50 nm diameter. The capsid is composed of 72 pentamers linked to each other by disulfide bonds and associated with L2 proteins. Binds to heparan sulfate proteoglycans on cell surface of basal layer keratinocytes to provide initial virion attachment. This binding mediates a conformational change in the virus capsid that facilitates efficient infection. The virion enters the host cell via endocytosis. During virus trafficking, L1 protein dissociates from
   1538..1575    +  misc_feature   MCS (fragment): pBluescript multiple cloning site
   1593..1683    +  ncRNA          Entero 5 CRE: Accession: RF00386 - Enterovirus 5' cloverleaf cis-acting replication element
   1981..2233    +  ncRNA          IRES Picorna: Accession: RF00229 - Picornavirus internal ribosome entry site (IRES)
   2229..3614    +  CDS            L2: VL2_HPV18 - Protein inferred from homology: Swiss-Prot protein existence level 3. Minor protein of the capsid that localizes along the inner surface of the virion, within the central cavities beneath the L1 pentamers. Plays a role in capsid stabilization through interaction with the major capsid protein L1. Once the virion enters the host cell, L2 escorts the genomic DNA into the nucleus by promoting escape from the endosomal compartments and traffic through the host Golgi network. Mechanistically, the C-terminus of L2 possesses a cell-penetrating peptide that protudes from the host endosome,
   3618..3659    +  misc_feature   MCS (fragment): pBluescript multiple cloning site
   3659..4247    +  misc_feature   WPRE: woodchuck hepatitis virus posttranscriptional regulatory element
   4290..4514    +  polyA_signal   bGH poly(A) signal: bovine growth hormone polyadenylation signal
   4518..4539    +  promoter       SV40 promoter (fragment): SV40 enhancer and early promoter
   4560..4988    +  rep_origin     f1 ori (sequence partly withheld): f1 bacteriophage origin of replication; arrow indicates direction of (+) strand synthesis
   4993..5066    +  promoter       SV40 promoter (fragment): SV40 enhancer and early promoter
   5064..5519    +  CDS            LIN1_NYCCO (fragment): Protein predicted: Swiss-Prot protein existence level 4. From Nycticebus coucang (Slow loris).
   6944..7314    +  CDS            BleoR (fragment): antibiotic-binding protein; Sh ble from Streptoalloteichus hindustanus; confers resistance to bleomycin, phleomycin, and Zeocin™
   7324..7449    +  CDS            ble (fragment): BLE_KLEPN - Experimental evidence at protein level: Swiss-Prot protein existence level 1. Binding protein with a strong affinity to the bleomycin family of antibiotics. Binds to CL990; an antimitotic-antibiotic compound. From Klebsiella pneumoniae.
   7444..7565    +  polyA_signal   SV40 poly(A) signal: SV40 polyadenylation signal
   7636..7658    -  protein_bind   lac operator (fragment): The lac repressor binds to the lac operator to inhibit transcription in E. coli. This inhibition can be relieved by adding lactose or isopropyl-β-D-thiogalactopyranoside (IPTG). lac repressor encoded by lacI
   7662..7692    -  promoter       lac promoter: promoter for the E. coli lac operon
   7707..7728    -  protein_bind   CAP binding site: CAP binding activates transcription in the presence of cAMP. E. coli catabolite activator protein
   7741..7833    -  CDS            lacI (fragment): lac repressor; lacI; The lac repressor binds to the lac operator to inhibit transcription in E. coli. This inhibition can be relieved by adding lactose or isopropyl-β-D-thiogalactopyranoside (IPTG).
   8016..8601    -  rep_origin     ori: high-copy-number ColE1/pMB1/pBR322/pUC origin of replication
   8772..9632    -  CDS            AmpR: β-lactamase; bla; confers resistance to ampicillin, carbenicillin, and related antibiotics
   9633..9737    -  promoter       AmpR promoter: bla
   9796..9848    -  misc_feature   bom (fragment): basis of mobility region from pBR322
  10003..10382   +  enhancer       CMV enhancer: human cytomegalovirus immediate early enhancer
  10455..10472   -  promoter       CMV promoter (fragment): human cytomegalovirus (CMV) immediate early promoter
  10535..10586   +  promoter       CMVd2 promoter: truncated human cytomegalovirus (CMV) immediate early promoter that yields moderately reduced expression relative to the full-length promoter
  10588..10607   +  promoter       PLtetO-1 promoter (fragment): modified phage lambda PL promoter with tet operator sites (Lutz and Bujard, 1997)
  10609..10628   +  promoter       PLtetO-1 promoter (fragment): modified phage lambda PL promoter with tet operator sites (Lutz and Bujard, 1997)
  10636..10669   +  promoter       TRE3GV promoter (fragment): 3rd-generation Tet-responsive promoter that can be activated by binding of Tet-On® 3G, optimized for retroviral and lentiviral vectors
>Addgene plasmid #37321 | p18sheLL | analyzer sequence | sequence record 46908
CCGGTCGCCACCATGGCCCTCTGGAGACCATCCGATAACACAGTGTACTTGCCCCCACCCAGCGTCGCCC
GGGTGGTGAACACAGACGACTACGTCACCAGAACCTCAATCTTCTACCACGCCGGGTCCAGCCGGCTGCT
GACCGTGGGCAACCCCTACTTCCGCGTGCCCGCCGGCGGCGGAAACAAACAAGACATCCCCAAAGTCAGC
GCCTATCAGTACCGGGTGTTCCGCGTCCAACTGCCCGATCCCAACAAGTTCGGCCTGCCCGACACCTCCA
TCTACAACCCCGAGACCCAGAGGCTGGTCTGGGCTTGCGCCGGCGTCGAGATCGGGAGGGGCCAACCCCT
GGGCGTGGGGTTGTCCGGCCACCCCTTCTACAACAAGCTGGACGATACCGAGTCCAGCCACGCAGCAACC
AGCAACGTCTCCGAAGATGTGCGCGATAACGTCAGCGTGGACTACAAACAAACCCAACTGTGCATCCTGG
GATGCGCACCCGCCATCGGCGAGCATTGGGCCAAGGGGACCGCCTGCAAGAGCAGGCCCCTGAGCCAAGG
GGACTGTCCACCCCTGGAGTTGAAGAATACCGTGCTCGAGGACGGCGACATGGTGGACACCGGCTACGGC
GCTATGGATTTCTCCACCCTCCAGGACACCAAGTGCGAAGTGCCCCTCGACATCTGCCAAAGCATCTGCA
AGTACCCCGACTACCTCCAGATGAGCGCCGACCCCTACGGCGACAGCATGTTCTTCTGTCTCAGAAGGGA
ACAATTGTTCGCCCGCCACTTCTGGAACCGGGCCGGCACAATGGGAGATACAGTCCCCCAGAGCCTGTAC
ATCAAGGGGACCGGAATGAGGGCCAGCCCCGGGTCCTGCGTCTACAGCCCAAGCCCCTCCGGGAGCATCG
TCACAAGCGATAGCCAACTCTTCAACAAGCCCTACTGGCTCCACAAAGCCCAAGGCCACAATAACGGGGT
GTGTTGGCACAACCAGCTGTTCGTGACCGTCGTGGACACAACCAGGTCCACAAACCTGACCATCTGCGCC
AGCACCCAAAGCCCCGTGCCCGGCCAGTACGACGCCACAAAGTTCAAACAATACTCTCGGCACGTGGAAG
AGTACGACCTCCAATTCATCTTCCAACTCTGCACCATCACCCTCACCGCCGACGTGATGAGCTACATCCA
CTCCATGAACTCCTCCATCCTGGAAGACTGGAATTTCGGCGTGCCACCACCCCCTACCACCTCCCTCGTC
GACACCTACAGATTCGTGCAGAGCGTGGCCATCACATGCCAGAAAGACGCCGCCCCCGCCGAGAACAAAG
ACCCATACGACAAACTGAAATTCTGGAACGTCGACCTGAAAGAGAAATTCAGCCTGGATCTGGACCAGTA
CCCATTGGGCAGGAAGTTCCTCGTGCAAGCCGGCCTCAGGAGAAAACCAACAATCGGGCCCAGGAAGAGG
AGCGCCCCCAGCGCAACCACCAGCAGCAAGCCCGCAAAAAGGGTCAGAGTGAGGGCACGCAAATGAGCTA
GAACTAGTGGATCCCCCGGGCTGCAGGAATTCGATGGGTCGACCTGCAGAAGCTTAAAACAGCTCTGGGG
TTGTACCCACCCCAGAGGCCCACGTGGCGGCTAGTACTCCGGTATTGCGGTACCCTTGTACGCCTGTTTT
ATACTCCCTTCCCGTAACTTAGACGCACAAAACCAAGTTCAATAGAAGGGGGTACAAACCAGTACCACCA
CGAACAAGCACTTCTGTTTCCCCGGTGATGTCGTATAGACTGCTTGCGTGGTTGAAAGCGACGGATCCGT
TATCCGCTTATGTACTTCGAGAAGCCCAGTACCACCTCGGAATCTTCGATGCGTTGCGCTCAGCACTCAA
CCCCAGAGTGTAGCTTAGGCTGATGAGTCTGGACATCCCTCACCGGTGACGGTGGTCCAGGCTGCGTTGG
CGGCCTACCTATGGCTAACGCCATGGGACGCTAGTTGTGAACAAGGTGTGAAGAGCCTATTGAGCTACAT
AAGAATCCTCCGGCCCCTGAATGCGGCTAATCCCAACCTCGGAGCAGGTGGTCACAAACCAGTGATTGGC
CTGTCGTAACGCGCAAGTCCGTGGCGGAACCGACTACTTTGGGTGTCCGTGTTTCCTTTTATTTTATTGT
GGCTGCTTATGGTGACAATCACAGATTGTTATCATAAAGCGAATTGGATTGCGGCCGCATGGTCAGCCAT
AGGGCTGCCAGGAGGAAGAGAGCCAGCGTGACCGATCTGTACAAGACCTGCAAGCAGAGCGGCACCTGCC
CCCCCGACGTGGTGCCCAAAGTCGAAGGGACAACCCTGGCCGACAAGATCCTCCAGTGGAGCTCTTTGGG
CATCTTCCTCGGCGGCTTGGGGATCGGCACCGGGTCCGGCACCGGCGGCAGGACCGGCTATATCCCCCTC
GGGGGCAGGAGCAACACCGTCGTCGACGTGGGCCCCACCAGGCCTCCCGTCGTGATCGAGCCCGTCGGGC
CTACCGATCCCAGCATCGTGACCCTGATCGAAGATAGCTCCGTCGTGACCAGCGGCGCCCCCCGCCCCAC
CTTCACCGGGACCAGCGGCTTCGACATCACCAGCGCCGGCACCACCACCCCCGCCGTGCTCGACATTACC
CCCAGCAGCACAAGCGTCAGCATCAGTACCACAAACTTCACAAACCCCGCCTTCAGCGACCCCAGCATCA
TCGAGGTGCCCCAGACCGGCGAAGTCGCCGGCAACGTGTTCGTGGGCACACCCACCAGCGGCACCCACGG
CTACGAAGAGATCCCCCTGCAGACCTTCGCCAGCAGCGGCACCGGCGAAGAGCCAATCTCCTCCACACCC
CTCCCCACCGTCAGAAGGGTGGCCGGCCCAAGGTTGTATTCCCGCGCTTATCAGCAAGTCAGCGTCGCCA
ATCCCGAATTCCTGACCAGGCCCAGCAGCCTGATCACCTACGATAACCCCGCTTTCGAACCCGTCGATAC
CACCCTGACCTTCGACCCCAGGTCCGACGTGCCCGACAGCGACTTCATGGACATCATTAGGTTGCACCGC
CCCGCCCTGACCAGCCGCAGGGGCACCGTGAGGTTCTCCCGGCTGGGCCAGAGAGCCACCATGTTCACAA
GGTCTGGCACCCAGATCGGCGCCCGCGTGCATTTCTATCACGACATCTCCCCCATCGCCCCCAGCCCCGA
GTACATCGAGCTCCAACCCCTCGTGAGCGCTACCGAAGATAACGATCTCTTCGACATCTACGCCGACGAT
ATGGATCCCGCCGTCCCCGTGCCCAGCAGGAGCACCACAAGCTTCGCCTTCTTCAAGTACAGCCCAACCA
TCAGCAGCGCTAGCAGTTACTCCAACGTGACCGTGCCCCTGACAAGTAGCTGGGACGTCCCCGTGTATAC
CGGCCCCGACATCACCCTGCCCAGCACCACAAGCGTGTGGCCAATCGTGAGCCCAACCGCTCCCGCTAGC
ACCCAATACATCGGCATCCACGGCACCCACTACTACCTCTGGCCCCTGTACTACTTCATCCCCAAGAAGA
GGAAGAGGGTGCCATACTTCTTCGCCGACGGGTTCGTCGCCGCTTGAGATCCCCCGGGCTGCAGGAATTC
GATATCAAGCTTATCGATAATCAACCTCTGGATTACAAAATTTGTGAAAGATTGACTGGTATTCTTAACT
ATGTTGCTCCTTTTACGCTATGTGGATACGCTGCTTTAATGCCTTTGTATCATGCTATTGCTTCCCGTAT
GGCTTTCATTTTCTCCTCCTTGTATAAATCCTGGTTGCTGTCTCTTTATGAGGAGTTGTGGCCCGTTGTC
AGGCAACGTGGCGTGGTGTGCACTGTGTTTGCTGACGCAACCCCCACTGGTTGGGGCATTGCCACCACCT
GTCAGCTCCTTTCCGGGACTTTCGCTTTCCCCCTCCCTATTGCCACGGCGGAACTCATCGCCGCCTGCCT
TGCCCGCTGCTGGACAGGGGCTCGGCTGTTGGGCACTGACAATTCCGTGGTGTTGTCGGGGAAATCATCG
TCCTTTCCTTGGCTGCTCGCCTGTGTTGCCACCTGGATTCTGCGCGGGACGTCCTTCTGCTACGTCCCTT
CGGCCCTCAATCCAGCGGACCTTCCTTCCCGCGGCCTGCTGCCGGCTCTGCGGCCTCTTCCGCGTCTTCG
CCTTCGCCCTCAGACGAGTCGGATCTCCCTTTGGGCCGCCTCCCCGCATCGATACCGTCGGCCCGTTTAA
ACCCGCTGATCAGCCTCGACTGTGCCTTCTAGTTGCCAGCCATCTGTTGTTTGCCCCTCCCCCGTGCCTT
CCTTGACCCTGGAAGGTGCCACTCCCACTGTCCTTTCCTAATAAAATGAGGAAATTGCATCGCATTGTCT
GAGTAGGTGTCATTCTATTCTGGGGGGTGGGGTGGGGCAGGACAGCAAGGGGGAGGATTGGGAAGACAAT
AGCAGGCATGCTGGGGATGCGGTGGGCTCTATGGCTTCTGAGGCGGAAAGAACCAGCTGGGGCTCTAGGG
GGTATCCCC
[124 nt withheld, positions 4560-4683]
C
[91 nt withheld, positions 4685-4775]
A
[49 nt withheld, positions 4777-4825]
CCTTTGACGTTGGAGTCCACGTTCTTT
[37 nt withheld, positions 4853-4889]
ACCCTATCTCGGTCTATTCTTTTGATTTATAAGGGATTTTGCCGATTTCGGCCTATTGGTTAAAAAATGA
GCTGATTTAACAAAAATTTAACGCGAATTAATTCTGTGGAATGTGTGTCAGTTAGGGTGTGGAAAGTCCC
CAGGCTCCCCAGCAGGCAGAAGTATGCAAAGCATGCAGAATTCTATCAAATATTTAAAGAAAAAAAAATT
GTATCAACTTTCTACAATCTCTTTCAGAAGACAGAAGCAGAGGGAATACTTCCTAAATCATTCAACTAGG
CCAGCATTACCTTAATACCGGAACTAGAAAATGACATTACAAGAAAAGAAAACAACAGACCAATATCTCT
CATGAACAAAGATACAAACATTTTCAACAAAATATTAGCAAAAAGAATCCAAGAATGTATCAAAAAATAT
ACACCACAACCAAGTAGAATTTATTCCAGATATGTAAGGGTGGTTCAACGTTTGAAAATCAATTAACGTA
ATTTGTCCCATCAACAGGTTAAAGAAGAAAATCACATGGTCATATTGATAGACACAGAAAAAGCATTTGA
CAAAATTTAACACCCATTCATGATGCAATCTCTCAGTAAACTAGGAATAGAGGAAAACTTCCTCAGCTTG
AATGTACCTTCCTCTCAATTTTGCTATGAACCTGAAACTCCTCTTAAAAAATAAAGTTTTTCATTTAAAA
AGAAAACAAAAAACATGGAGGAGCGTTGATGTATCTCATTTTAGACCAATCAGCTATGGATAGTTAGGCG
ACAGCACAGATAGCTGCTGTACTTCTGTTTCTGGCAATGTTCCAGACTACATTTAAAAAATTTTTAATTA
TAGACTTGTACTTAATGTTCAAGAAAAATATGAAAATGGCTTTGCCGTGTTAATGCTACTCTTTTTTAAA
AAAAACTAAAGTTCAAACTTTATTTATATTTCATTAGTTTTTTAGCTACTGTTCTTTTTCTGTTCTGGGA
TCTCATTCAGAATGCCACATTACATATAATTCTCATGTCTCCTTGGGTTCCTCTTAGTTTTGACAGTTCC
TCAGACTTTTCTTATTTTTGATGACCTTGACAGTTTTGAGGAGTACTGGTTAGATATAGGGTAATGGTTT
TTAAAGTATATTTGTCATGATTTATACTGGGGTAAGGGTTTGGGGAGGAAGCCCATGGGGTAAAGTACTG
TTCTCATCACATCATATCAAGGTTATATACCATCAATATTGCCACAGATGTTACTTAGCCTTTTAATATT
TCTCTAATTTAGTGTATATGCAATGATAGTTCTCTGATTTCTGAGATTGAGTTTCTCATGTGTAATGATT
ATTTAGAGTTTCTCTTTCATCTGTTCAAATTTTTGTCTAGTTTTATTTTTTACTGATTTGTAAGACTTCT
TTTTATAATCTGCATATTACAATTCTCTTTACTGGGGTGTTGCAAATATTTTCTGTCATTCTATGGCCTG
ACTTTTCTTAATGGTTTTTTAATTTTAAAAATAAGTCTTAATATTCATGCAATCTAATTAACAATCTTTT
CTTTGTGGTTAGGACTTTGAGTCATAAGAAATTTTTCTCTACACTGAAGTCATGATGGCATGCTTCTATA
TTATTTTCTAAAAGATTTAAAGTTTTGCCTTCTCCATTTAGACTTATAATTCACTGGAATTTTTTTGTGT
GTATGGTATGACATATGGGTTCCCTTTTATTTTTTACATATAAATATATTTCCCTGTTTTTCTAAAAAAG
AAAAAGATCATCATTTTCCCATTGTAAAATGCCATATTTTTTTCATAGGTCACTTACATATATCAATGGG
TCTGTTTCTGAGCTCTACTCTATTTTATCAGCCTCACTGTCTATCCCCACACATCTCATGCTTTGCTCTA
AATCTTGATATTTAGTGGAACATTCTTTCCCATTTTGTTCTACAAGAATATTTTTGTTATTGTCTTTTGG
GCTTCTATATACATTTTAGAATGAGGTTGGCAAGTTAACAAACAGCTTTTTTGGGGTGAACATATTGACT
ACAAATTTATGTGGAAAGAAAGTACCAAGTTGACCAGTGCCGTTCCGGTGCTCACCGCGCGCGACGTCGC
CGGAGCGGTCGAGTTCTGGACCGACCGGCTCGGGTTCTCCCGGGACTTCGTGGAGGACGACTTCGCCGGT
GTGGTCCGGGACGACGTGACCCTGTTCATCAGCGCGGTCCAGGACCAGGTGGTGCCGGACAACACCCTGG
CCTGGGTGTGGGTGCGCGGCCTGGACGAGCTGTACGCCGAGTGGTCGGAGGTCGTGTCCACGAACTTCCG
GGACGCCTCCGGGCCGGCCATGACCGAGATCGGCGAGCAGCCGTGGGGGCGGGAGTTCGCCCTGCGCGAC
CCGGCCGGCAACTGCGTGCACTTCGTGGCCGAGGAGCAGGACTGACACGTGCTACGAGATTTCGATTCCA
CCGCCGCCTTCTATGAAAGGTTGGGCTTCGGAATCGTTTTCCGGGACGCCGGCTGGATGATCCTCCAGCG
CGGGGATCTCATGCTGGAGTTCTTCGCCCACCCCAACTTGTTTATTGCAGCTTATAATGGTTACAAATAA
AGCAATAGCATCACAAATTTCACAAATAAAGCATTTTTTTCACTGCATTCTAGTTGTGGTTTGTCCAAAC
TCATCAATGTATCTTATCATGTCTGTATACCGTCGACCTCTAGCTAGAGCTTGGCGTAATCATGGTCATA
GCTGTTTCCTGTGTGAAATTGTTATCCGCTCACAATTCCACACAACATACGAGCCGGAAGCATAAAGTGT
AAAGCCTGGGGTGCCTAATGAGTGAGCTAACTCACATTAATTGCGTTGCGCTCACTGCCCGCTTTCCAGT
CGGGAAACCTGTCGTGCCAGCTGCATTAATGAATCGGCCAACGCGCGGGGAGAGGCGGTTTGCGTATTGG
GCGCTCTTCCGCTTCCTCGCTCACTGACTCGCTGCGCTCGGTCGTTCGGCTGCGGCGAGCGGTATCAGCT
CACTCAAAGGCGGTAATACGGTTATCCACAGAATCAGGGGATAACGCAGGAAAGAACATGTGAGCAAAAG
GCCAGCAAAAGGCCAGGAACCGTAAAAAGGCCGCGTTGCTGGCGTTTTTCCATAGGCTCCGCCCCCCTGA
CGAGCATCACAAAAATCGACGCTCAAGTCAGAGGTGGCGAAACCCGACAGGACTATAAAGATACCAGGCG
TTTCCCCCTGGAAGCTCCCTCGTGCGCTCTCCTGTTCCGACCCTGCCGCTTACCGGATACCTGTCCGCCT
TTCTCCCTTCGGGAAGCGTGGCGCTTTCTCATAGCTCACGCTGTAGGTATCTCAGTTCGGTGTAGGTCGT
TCGCTCCAAGCTGGGCTGTGTGCACGAACCCCCCGTTCAGCCCGACCGCTGCGCCTTATCCGGTAACTAT
CGTCTTGAGTCCAACCCGGTAAGACACGACTTATCGCCACTGGCAGCAGCCACTGGTAACAGGATTAGCA
GAGCGAGGTATGTAGGCGGTGCTACAGAGTTCTTGAAGTGGTGGCCTAACTACGGCTACACTAGAAGAAC
AGTATTTGGTATCTGCGCTCTGCTGAAGCCAGTTACCTTCGGAAAAAGAGTTGGTAGCTCTTGATCCGGC
AAACAAACCACCGCTGGTAGCGGTTTTTTTGTTTGCAAGCAGCAGATTACGCGCAGAAAAAAAGGATCTC
AAGAAGATCCTTTGATCTTTTCTACGGGGTCTGACGCTCAGTGGAACGAAAACTCACGTTAAGGGATTTT
GGTCATGAGATTATCAAAAAGGATCTTCACCTAGATCCTTTTAAATTAAAAATGAAGTTTTAAATCAATC
TAAAGTATATATGAGTAAACTTGGTCTGACAGTTACCAATGCTTAATCAGTGAGGCACCTATCTCAGCGA
TCTGTCTATTTCGTTCATCCATAGTTGCCTGACTCCCCGTCGTGTAGATAACTACGATACGGGAGGGCTT
ACCATCTGGCCCCAGTGCTGCAATGATACCGCGAGACCCACGCTCACCGGCTCCAGATTTATCAGCAATA
AACCAGCCAGCCGGAAGGGCCGAGCGCAGAAGTGGTCCTGCAACTTTATCCGCCTCCATCCAGTCTATTA
ATTGTTGCCGGGAAGCTAGAGTAAGTAGTTCGCCAGTTAATAGTTTGCGCAACGTTGTTGCCATTGCTAC
AGGCATCGTGGTGTCACGCTCGTCGTTTGGTATGGCTTCATTCAGCTCCGGTTCCCAACGATCAAGGCGA
GTTACATGATCCCCCATGTTGTGCAAAAAAGCGGTTAGCTCCTTCGGTCCTCCGATCGTTGTCAGAAGTA
AGTTGGCCGCAGTGTTATCACTCATGGTTATGGCAGCACTGCATAATTCTCTTACTGTCATGCCATCCGT
AAGATGCTTTTCTGTGACTGGTGAGTACTCAACCAAGTCATTCTGAGAATAGTGTATGCGGCGACCGAGT
TGCTCTTGCCCGGCGTCAATACGGGATAATACCGCGCCACATAGCAGAACTTTAAAAGTGCTCATCATTG
GAAAACGTTCTTCGGGGCGAAAACTCTCAAGGATCTTACCGCTGTTGAGATCCAGTTCGATGTAACCCAC
TCGTGCACCCAACTGATCTTCAGCATCTTTTACTTTCACCAGCGTTTCTGGGTGAGCAAAAACAGGAAGG
CAAAATGCCGCAAAAAAGGGAATAAGGGCGACACGGAAATGTTGAATACTCATACTCTTCCTTTTTCAAT
ATTATTGAAGCATTTATCAGGGTTATTGTCTCATGAGCGGATACATATTTGAATGTATTTAGAAAAATAA
ACAAATAGGGGTTCCGCGCACATTTCCCCGAAAAGTGCCACCTGACGTCGACGGATCGGGAGATCTCCCG
ATCCCCTATGGTGCACTCTCAGTACAATCTGCTCTGATGCCGCATAGTTAAGCCAGTATCTGCTCCCTGC
TTGTGTGTTGGAGGTCGCTGAGTAGTGCGCGAGCAAAATTTAAGCTACAACAAGGCAAGGCTTGACCGAC
AATTGCATGAAGAATCTGCTTAGGGTTAGGCGTTTTGCGCTGCTTCGCGATGTACGGGCCAGATATACGC
GTTGACATTGATTATTGACTAGTTATTAATAGTAATCAATTACGGGGTCATTAGTTCATAGCCCATATAT
GGAGTTCCGCGTTACATAACTTACGGTAAATGGCCCGCCTGGCTGACCGCCCAACGACCCCCGCCCATTG
ACGTCAATAATGACGTATGTTCCCATAGTAACGCCAATAGGGACTTTCCATTGACGTCAATGGGTGGAGT
ATTTACGGTAAACTGCCCACTTGGCAGTACATCAAGTGTATCATATGCCAAGTACGCCCCCTATTGACGT
CAATGACGGTAAATGGCCCGCCTGGCATTATGCCCAGTACATGACCTTATGGGACTTTCCTACTTGGCAG
TACATCTACGTATTAGTCATCGCTATTACCATGGTGATGCGGTTTTGGCAGTACATCAATGGGCGTGGAT
AGCGGTTTGACTCACGGGGATTTCCAAGTCTCCACCCCATTGACGTCAATGGGAGTTTGTTTTGGAACCA
AAATCAACGGGACTTTCCAAAATGTCGTAACAACTCCGCCCCATTGACGCAAATGGGCGGTAGGCGTGTA
CGGTGGGAGGTCTATATAAGCAGAGCTCTCCCTATCAGTGATAGAGATCTCCCTATCAGTGATAGAGATC
GTCGACGAGCTCGTTTAGTGAACCGTCAGATCGCCTGGAGACGCCATCCACGCTGTTTTGACCTCCATAG
AAGACACCGGGACCGATCCAGCCT
