>Addgene plasmid #37321 | p18sheLL | addgene partial sequence | sequence record 49847 | WPRE-R 5'-CATAGCGTAAAAGGAGCAACA-3'
CAGAGGTTGATTATCGATAAGCTTGATATCGAATTCCTGCAGCCCGGGGGATCTCAAGCGGCGACGAACC
CGTCGGCGAAGAAGTATGGCACCCTCTTCCTCTTCTTGGGGATGAAGTAGTACAGGGGCCAGAGGTAGTA
GTGGGTGCCGTGGATGCCGATGTATTGGGTGCTAGCGGGAGCGGTTGGGCTCACGATTGGCCACACGCTT
GTGGTGCTGGGCAGGGTGATGTCGGGGCCGGTATACACGGGGACGTCCCAGCTACTTGTCAGGGGCACGG
TCACGTTGGAGTAACTGCTAGCGCTGCTGATGGTTGGGCTGTACTTGAAGAAGGCGAAGCTTGTGGTGCT
CCTGCTGGGCACGGGGACGGCGGGATCCATATCGTCGGCGTAGATGTCGAAGAGATCGTTATCTTCGGTA
GCGCTCACGAGGGGTTGGAGCTCGATGTACTCGGGGCTGGGGGCGATGGGGGAGATGTCGTGATAGAAAT
GCACGCGGGCGCCGATCTGGGTGCCAGACCTTGTGAACATGGTGGCTCTCTGGCCCAGCCGGGAGAACCT
CACGGTGCCCCTGCGGCTGGTCAGGGCGGGGCGGTGCAACCTAATGATGTCCATGAAGTCGCTGTCGGGC
ACGTCGGACCTGGGGTCGAAGGTCAGGGTGGTATCGACGGGTTCGAAAGCGGGGTTATCG
