>Addgene plasmid #37321 | p18sheLL | addgene partial sequence | sequence record 49848 | CMV-F 5'-CGCAAATGGGCGGTAGGCGTG-3'
TAGTGATAGAGATCTCCCTATCAGTGATAGAGATCGTCGACGAGCTCGTTTAGTGAACCGTCAGATCGCC
TGGAGACGCCATCCACGCTGTTTTGACCTCCATAGAAGACACCGGGACCGATCCAGCCTCCGGTCGCCAC
CATGGCCCTCTGGAGACCATCCGATAACACAGTGTACTTGCCCCCACCCAGCGTCGCCCGGGTGGTGAAC
ACAGACGACTACGTCACCAGAACCTCAATCTTCTACCACGCCGGGTCCAGCCGGCTGCTGACCGTGGGCA
ACCCCTACTTCCGCGTGCCCGCCGGCGGCGGAAACAAACAAGACATCCCCAAAGTCAGCGCCTATCAGTA
CCGGGTGTTCCGCGTCCAACTGCCCGATCCCAACAAGTTCGGCCTGCCCGACACCTCCATCTACAACCCC
GAGACCCAGAGGCTGGTCTGGGCTTGCGCCGGCGTCGAGATCGGGAGGGGCCAACCCCTGGGCGTGGGGT
TGTCCGGCCACCCCTTCTACAACAAGCTGGACGATACCGAGTCCAGCCACGCAGCAACCAGCAACGTCTC
CGAAGATGTGCGCGATAACGTCAGCGTGGACTACAAACAAACCCAACTGTGCATCCTGGGATGCGCACCC
GCCATCGGCGAGCATTGGGCCAAGGGGACCGCCTGCAAGAGCAGGCCCCTGAGCCAAGGGGACTGTCCAC
CCCTGGAGTTGAAGAATACCGTGCTCGAGGACGGCGACATGGTGGACACCGGCTACGGCGCTATGGATTT
CTCCACCCTCCAGGACACCAAGTGCGAAGTGCCCCTCGACATCTGCCAAAGCATCTGCA
